Addgene plasmid #14628: pCMV Flag cyclin T1 (P#1716)
Depositing lab: Matija Peterlin. Depositing organization: University of California, San Francisco (UCSF). Publication: Interaction between P-TEFb and the C-terminal domain of RNA polymerase II activates transcriptional elongation from sites upstream or downstream of target genes. Taube R, Lin X, Irwin D, Fujinaga K, Peterlin BM. Mol Cell Biol. 2002 Jan . 22(1):321-31. 10.1128/MCB.22.1.321-331.2002 PubMed 11739744.
Backbone
  Vector backbone: pcDNA3
  Backbone manufacturer: Invitrogen
  Backbone size w/o insert (bp): 5500
  Vector type: Mammalian Expression
  Selectable markers: Neomycin (select with G418)
Growth in bacteria
  Bacterial resistance: Ampicillin, 100 μg/mL
  Growth temperature: 37°C
  Growth strain: DH5alpha
  Copy number: High Copy
Gene/Insert
  Gene/Insert name: cyclin T1 (alt names: cyclinT1; cycT1)
  Species: H. sapiens (human)
  Insert size (bp): 2186
  Entrez Gene: CCNT1 (a.k.a. CCNT, CYCT1, HIVE1)
  Tag / fusion protein: Flag (N terminal on backbone)
  Cloning method: Restriction Enzyme; 5′ cloning site EcoRI (not destroyed); 3′ cloning site XbaI (not destroyed)
  Sequencing primers: 5′ T7
Terms and licenses: Academic/Nonprofit Terms; Industry Terms: Not Available to Industry
How to cite: pCMV Flag cyclin T1 (P#1716) was a gift from Matija Peterlin (Addgene plasmid # 14628)
