[The description below was written by a language model from this plasmid's Addgene catalogue record.]
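Description:
pCMV Flag cyclin T1 is a mammalian expression plasmid built on the pcDNA3 backbone (about 5.5 kb without insert) that carries human cyclin T1 (CCNT1), an insert of roughly 2.2 kb cloned between EcoRI and XbaI sites, both of which remain intact. As the plasmid name indicates, and as is standard for pcDNA3, expression is driven by the strong constitutive CMV immediate-early promoter. A Flag epitope supplied by the backbone is fused to the N terminus of cyclin T1, so the protein can be detected or immunoprecipitated with anti-Flag antibodies. A T7 primer site upstream of the insert is listed for sequencing across the 5′ junction. The plasmid is maintained at high copy in E. coli under ampicillin selection, and the neomycin resistance marker permits G418 selection of stably transfected mammalian cells. No feature table is provided, so other elements such as the polyadenylation signal and origins can only be inferred from the general pcDNA3 design.

Cyclin T1 is the regulatory cyclin partner of CDK9 in the positive transcription elongation factor P-TEFb, which phosphorylates the C-terminal domain of RNA polymerase II to promote productive elongation. It is also the host cofactor engaged by HIV-1 Tat, as reflected in the gene alias HIVE1. The associated publication examined how the interaction between P-TEFb and the polymerase C-terminal domain activates transcriptional elongation from positions upstream or downstream of target genes. This fits use of the construct for transient or stable overexpression of tagged cyclin T1 in studies of transcription elongation, protein interaction and P-TEFb function.
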