>Addgene plasmid #14628 | pCMV Flag cyclin T1 (P#1716) | addgene partial sequence | sequence record 21199 | 14628 with CVM-F
ATTAGCGAGCTCTCTGGCTACTAGAGAACCCACTGCTTACTGGCTTATCGAAATTAATACGACTCACTAT
AGGGAGACCCAAGCTTGGTACCATGGATTACAAGGACGACGATGACAAGGAATTCCCCATGGAGGGAGAG
AGGAAGAACAACAACAAACGGTGGTATTTCACTCGAGAACAGCTGGAAAATAGCCCATCCCGTCGTTTTG
GCGTGGACCCAGATAAAGAACTTTCTTATCGCCAGCAGGCGGCCAATCTGCTTCAGGACATGGGGCAGCG
TCTTAACGTCTCACAATTGACTATCAACACTGCTATAGTATACATGCATCGATTCTACATGATTCAGTCC
TTCACACAGTTCCCTGGAAATTCTGTGGCTCCAGCAGCCTTGTTTCTAGCAGCTAAAGTGGAGGAGCAGC
CCAAAAAATTGGAACATGTCATCAAGGTAGCACATACTTGTCTCCATCCTCAGGAATCCCTTCCTGATAC
TAGAAGTGAGGCTTATTTGCAACAAGTTCAAGATCTGGTCATTTTAGAAAGCATAATTTTGCAGACTTTA
GGCTTTGAACTAACAATTGATCACCCACATACTCATGTAGTAAAGTGCACTCAACTTGTTCGAGCAAGCA
AGGACTTAGCACAGACTTCTTACTTCATGGCAACCAACAGCCTGCATTTGACCACATTTAGCCTGCAGTA
CACACCTCCTGTGGTGGCCTGTGTCTGCATCCACTGGCTGGCAGTG
