>Addgene plasmid #14628 | pCMV Flag cyclin T1 (P#1716) | addgene partial sequence | sequence record 47652 | BGH-rev 5'-TAGAAGGCACAGTCGAGG-3'
TATAGAATAGGGCCCTCTAGATTACTTAGGAAGGGTGGAAGTGGTGGAGGAGGTTCTGATGGCAGAGATG
GTGGCCGGGGTTTGTCTGTATTGCCAGATCTCGAGGAGATTCCACCAGACCGAGGATTCAGATAGTCACT
ATAAGGACGAACAAATTCAAATGCAGTAGGCTGAGTGGGCTGAACACCCTGGGCACTGAGCAGGGAGTGA
AGCATATTCACAGTGTCTTGATAGTCTATTGTCTGGGTCGTGTTGTGACCATTGGCCCCAGTGGGCCCTT
TATCCAGTTTCGAATGAGGGACACGAGTTTTACAGCTGGGCTGTGAAAAGGAAAGGCCACTTGTGTCTGA
GCTATGCCCAGGCATCTGACCCATTGTAGGAAGTGAAGGGAAGGAGAAATTTAGGGAAGAGGATTTAGTA
CTCTTGGCAATCTTGGCTGGATGATCAAACACAGCCCCTCCAGTCTCTTCAGAGGGTCCCCTTTTACGAG
TAGAACTGGAAGAGGGAAAAGAACTAGACAAGCTATAGGTTTTATGTGCTAAGTTGCTTGTCTGGCTACT
ATGTTTTGGATCACCAGGACGTTTGTTCCCAGTACCAACTGGAAGTTGGGAATGAGAGTGCTTGTGTGAG
TGGTGATTATGATGACGATGATGATTAGATGGGTGAGTCTTGTGCTTTTCTTTGTGCTCTCGGCTCTTTG
TAACACTGTCCTCTACAGAATTGTGCTTATCAGCTGCAGCATGGACTTTTATGCGCATTTTTATCTCCTC
TGGTTTTGAAGACGCAGCTTTATCTCCACCTGCCACTGGGATT
