>Addgene plasmid #14628 | pCMV Flag cyclin T1 (P#1716) | addgene partial sequence | sequence record 47655 | hCCNT1-F 5'-TTTCTGAACCCTCTATGGGC
TATCATGATGAGAAAGGAGATTCTGGGCAGCATATGCATATTGTGACTTCACATTGGCTTCCATGTTCTC
CAGTTGCCTCTTCTGGGCAGCCAATTCTTCTGCATGCTTCGCGCGGTATTCTTTCAGTGACACTTTAGCT
GATGGCACACTCTTACTATTCTGCTTCTGGGAAATAAATGCATTTGAACCATCCTGTGGTAAGGAATGAT
CAACTCCTGTAAGTGCTAAATTCTCACTAGTCCGATGACCCTGAGTAGGTTCTAGTTTGAAAGAAGGTTG
GGAGGACAGCCAACGCTTGCCCGGCAACATCTCCACACTGGTTAAGTTGCTGGATGACTCTTCGGAGACT
GGCAGGGAAGGCACTGCACTTGTGGTAGAAGTTGACATGCTCATTAAACCTGCAATGGTTGTGTCTGAAG
AGCTCTGGGAAATCATATTGAGGATTGTCTGCTCTGAAGTCTTTTCATCTGTTCCTCGGTCATCTGCTTT
TGTTTTCTTGGCAGCCTCGCATGCCCTCCAATTCCAAATGCGTTTGAGCCTGTTGGGAGTTTTCTCCAAA
ATCTGTAGAAACTCATGTGTCAGTTCATCTAAAAGTTCCAAGGTCACAGTGGCGTCAACATACTCCCACC
AGTGCTTCCCGTCAGTTGAGACTGGGATCTCCCAATTGGACCACTTGCAAGCCAGGTGAATGCAGACACA
GGCCACCACAGGAGGTGTGTACTGCAGGCTAAATGTGGTCAAATGCAGGCTGTTGGTTGCCATGAAGTAA
GAAGTCTGTGCTAAGTCCTTGCTTGCTCGAACAAGTTGAGTGCACTTTACTACATGAGTATGTGGGTGAT
CAATTGTTAGTTCAAAGCCTAAAGTCTGCAAAATTATGCTTTCTAAAATGACCAGATCTTGAACTTGTTG
C
